Addgene plasmid #76055: STRADA gRNA (BRDN0001145392)
Purpose: 3rd generation lentiviral gRNA plasmid targeting human STRADA
Depositing lab: John Doench & David Root. Depositing organization: Broad Institute. Publication: Optimized sgRNA design to maximize activity and minimize off-target effects of CRISPR-Cas9. Doench JG, Fusi N, Sullender M, Hegde M, Vaimberg EW, Donovan KF, Smith I, Tothova Z, Wilen C, Orchard R, Virgin HW, Listgarten J, Root DE. Nat Biotechnol. 2016 Jan 18. doi: 10.1038/nbt.3437. PubMed 26780180.
Backbone
  Vector backbone: lentiGuide-Puro
  Backbone manufacturer: Zhang Lab (Addgene plasmid # 52963)
  Vector type: Mammalian Expression, Lentiviral, CRISPR
  Selectable markers: Puromycin
Growth in bacteria
  Bacterial resistance: Ampicillin, 100 μg/mL
  Growth temperature: 37°C
  Growth strain: DH5alpha
  Copy number: High Copy
Gene/Insert
  Gene/Insert name: STRADA (alt names: STRADA; NM_001003786.2)
  gRNA/shRNA sequence: GAGAGTACGTGACTGTACGG
  Species: H. sapiens (human)
  Entrez Gene: STRADA (a.k.a. LYK5, NY-BR-96, PMSE, STRAD, Stlk)
  Promoter: hU6
  Cloning method: Unknown
  Sequencing primers: 5′ U6-F; 3′ pS2-R
Terms and licenses: Academic/Nonprofit Terms; Industry Terms: Not Available to Industry
Depositor comments: The gRNA was designed to target the following Genbank reference sequence(s): NM_001003786.2,NM_001003787.2,NM_001003788.2,NM_001165969.1,NM_001165970.1,NM_153335.5. Note that this plasmid does NOT contain Cas9. It should be used in conjunction with lentiCas9-Blast (Addgene #52962) or otherwise with cell lines already expressing Cas9. Browse the full kinome gRNA library at http://www.addgene.org/pooled-library/broadgpp-human-kinome/ or visit http://www.broadinstitute.org/rnai/public/ for detailed protocols and information.
How to cite: STRADA gRNA (BRDN0001145392) was a gift from John Doench & David Root (Addgene plasmid # 76055 ; http://n2t.net/addgene:76055 ; RRID:Addgene_76055)
