[The description below was written by a language model from this plasmid's Addgene catalogue record and pLannotate feature annotations shown in this document.]
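Description:
STRADA gRNA (BRDN0001145392) is a third-generation lentiviral guide RNA plasmid built on the lentiGuide-Puro backbone, designed to direct Streptococcus pyogenes Cas9 to the human STRADA gene (also known as LYK5 or STRAD). It is propagated in E. coli as a high-copy plasmid through a ColE1/pUC-type origin with ampicillin selection from the β-lactamase gene. The bacterial backbone also carries an f1 origin, remnants of the lac region, T3 and T7 promoters, and an SV40 origin and polyadenylation signal outside the viral genome.

The transfer cassette is framed by an RSV promoter fused to a truncated HIV-1 5' LTR, which makes genomic RNA production Tat-independent, and a self-inactivating ΔU3 3' LTR that removes viral promoter activity after integration. Between them lie the Ψ packaging signal with a partial gag sequence, the Rev response element for Rev-dependent nuclear export, and a cPPT/CTS that aids nuclear import of the reverse-transcribed genome. The human U6 RNA polymerase III promoter drives the STRADA-specific spacer joined to the SpCas9 gRNA scaffold. A separate EF-1α core promoter with its intron A expresses puromycin N-acetyltransferase for selecting transduced mammalian cells, followed by a WPRE to enhance transcript expression.

The plasmid encodes no Cas9, so it must be paired with a separate Cas9 vector such as lentiCas9-Blast or used in cells that already express the nuclease. The guide was designed against multiple STRADA transcript variants and belongs to a human kinome gRNA collection, making it suited to STRADA knockout in individual experiments. The cloning method is not recorded.
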