Features (pLannotate 1.2.2; 29 found; start..end, strand, type, name):
     14..80      +  CDS            small t antigen (fragment): SV40 (simian virus 40) small t antigen
    106..317     +  promoter       EF-1α core promoter: core promoter for human elongation factor EF-1α
    318..1256    +  intron         EF-1α intron A: intron upstream of the start codon of human EF-1α
   1278..1877    +  CDS            PuroR (fragment): puromycin N-acetyltransferase; pac from Streptomyces; confers resistance to puromycin
   1893..2481    +  misc_feature   WPRE: woodchuck hepatitis virus posttranscriptional regulatory element
   2532..2551    +  misc_feature   cPPT/CTS (fragment): central polypurine tract and central termination sequence of HIV-1
   2553..2786    +  LTR            3' LTR (ΔU3): self-inactivating 3' long terminal repeat (LTR) from HIV-1
   2864..2985    +  polyA_signal   SV40 poly(A) signal: SV40 polyadenylation signal
   3025..3160    +  rep_origin     SV40 ori: SV40 origin of replication
   3181..3199    -  promoter       T7 promoter: promoter for bacteriophage T7 RNA polymerase
   3207..3362    +  CDS            lacZα (fragment): LacZα fragment of β-galactosidase; lacZ fragment
   3367..3795    +  rep_origin     f1 ori (sequence partly withheld): f1 bacteriophage origin of replication; arrow indicates direction of (+) strand synthesis
   3848..3952    +  promoter       AmpR promoter: bla
   3953..4813    +  CDS            AmpR: β-lactamase; bla; confers resistance to ampicillin, carbenicillin, and related antibiotics
   4984..5572    +  rep_origin     ori: high-copy-number ColE1/pMB1/pBR322/pUC origin of replication
   5755..5847    +  CDS            lacI (fragment): lac repressor; lacI; The lac repressor binds to the lac operator to inhibit transcription in E. coli. This inhibition can be relieved by adding lactose or isopropyl-β-D-thiogalactopyranoside (IPTG).
   5860..5881    +  protein_bind   CAP binding site: CAP binding activates transcription in the presence of cAMP. E. coli catabolite activator protein
   5896..5926    +  promoter       lac promoter: promoter for the E. coli lac operon
   5934..5950    +  protein_bind   lac operator: The lac repressor binds to the lac operator to inhibit transcription in E. coli. This inhibition can be relieved by adding lactose or isopropyl-β-D-thiogalactopyranoside (IPTG). lac repressor encoded by lacI
   5995..6013    +  promoter       T3 promoter: promoter for bacteriophage T3 RNA polymerase
   6041..6267    +  promoter       RSV promoter: Rous sarcoma virus enhancer/promoter
   6268..6448    +  LTR            5' LTR (truncated): truncated 5' long terminal repeat (LTR) from HIV-1
   6495..6620    +  misc_feature   HIV-1 Ψ: packaging signal of human immunodeficiency virus type 1
   6604..6967    +  CDS            HIV-1 gag (fragment): gag protein from human immunodeficiency virus 1; gag
   7113..7346    +  misc_feature   RRE: The Rev response element (RRE) of HIV-1 allows for Rev-dependent mRNA export from the nucleus to the cytoplasm.
   7723..7749    +  CDS            Rev (fragment): human immunodeficiency virus 1 (HIV-1) Rev protein; rev; enhances nuclear export of unspliced and incompletely spliced viral mRNAs
   7753..7993    +  promoter       U6 promoter: RNA polymerase III promoter for human U6 snRNA
   8023..8098    +  misc_RNA       gRNA scaffold: guide RNA scaffold for the Streptococcus pyogenes CRISPR/Cas9 system
   8154..8271    +  misc_feature   cPPT/CTS: central polypurine tract and central termination sequence of HIV-1
>Addgene plasmid #76055 | STRADA gRNA (BRDN0001145392) | addgene full sequence | sequence record 185094 | Addgene Assembled Sequence
CCCGGGTGCAAAGATGGATAAAGTTTTAAACAGAGAGGAATCTTTGCAGCTAATGGACCTTCTAGGTCTT
GAAAGGAGTGGGAATTGGCTCCGGTGCCCGTCAGTGGGCAGAGCGCACATCGCCCACAGTCCCCGAGAAG
TTGGGGGGAGGGGTCGGCAATTGATCCGGTGCCTAGAGAAGGTGGCGCGGGGTAAACTGGGAAAGTGATG
TCGTGTACTGGCTCCGCCTTTTTCCCGAGGGTGGGGGAGAACCGTATATAAGTGCAGTAGTCGCCGTGAA
CGTTCTTTTTCGCAACGGGTTTGCCGCCAGAACACAGGTAAGTGCCGTGTGTGGTTCCCGCGGGCCTGGC
CTCTTTACGGGTTATGGCCCTTGCGTGCCTTGAATTACTTCCACCTGGCTGCAGTACGTGATTCTTGATC
CCGAGCTTCGGGTTGGAAGTGGGTGGGAGAGTTCGAGGCCTTGCGCTTAAGGAGCCCCTTCGCCTCGTGC
TTGAGTTGAGGCCTGGCCTGGGCGCTGGGGCCGCCGCGTGCGAATCTGGTGGCACCTTCGCGCCTGTCTC
GCTGCTTTCGATAAGTCTCTAGCCATTTAAAATTTTTGATGACCTGCTGCGACGCTTTTTTTCTGGCAAG
ATAGTCTTGTAAATGCGGGCCAAGATCTGCACACTGGTATTTCGGTTTTTGGGGCCGCGGGCGGCGACGG
GGCCCGTGCGTCCCAGCGCACATGTTCGGCGAGGCGGGGCCTGCGAGCGCGGCCACCGAGAATCGGACGG
GGGTAGTCTCAAGCTGGCCGGCCTGCTCTGGTGCCTGGCCTCGCGCCGCCGTGTATCGCCCCGCCCTGGG
CGGCAAGGCTGGCCCGGTCGGCACCAGTTGCGTGAGCGGAAAGATGGCCGCTTCCCGGCCCTGCTGCAGG
GAGCTCAAAATGGAGGACGCGGCGCTCGGGAGAGCGGGCGGGTGAGTCACCCACACAAAGGAAAAGGGCC
TTTCCGTCCTCAGCCGTCGCTTCATGTGACTCCACGGAGTACCGGGCGCCGTCCAGGCACCTCGATTAGT
TCTCGAGCTTTTGGAGTACGTCGTCTTTAGGTTGGGGGGAGGGGTTTTATGCGATGGAGTTTCCCCACAC
TGAGTGGGTGGAGACTGAAGTTAGGCCAGCTTGGCACTTGATGTAATTCTCCTTGGAATTTGCCCTTTTT
GAGTTTGGATCTTGGTTCATTCTCAAGCCTCAGACAGTGGTTCAAAGTTTTTTTCTTCCATTTCAGGTGT
CGTGACGTACGGCCACCATGACCGAGTACAAGCCCACGGTGCGCCTCGCCACCCGCGACGACGTCCCCAG
GGCCGTACGCACCCTCGCCGCCGCGTTCGCCGACTACCCCGCCACGCGCCACACCGTCGATCCGGACCGC
CACATCGAGCGGGTCACCGAGCTGCAAGAACTCTTCCTCACGCGCGTCGGGCTCGACATCGGCAAGGTGT
GGGTCGCGGACGACGGCGCCGCCGTGGCGGTCTGGACCACGCCGGAGAGCGTCGAAGCGGGGGCGGTGTT
CGCCGAGATCGGCCCGCGCATGGCCGAGTTGAGCGGTTCCCGGCTGGCCGCGCAGCAACAGATGGAAGGC
CTCCTGGCGCCGCACCGGCCCAAGGAGCCCGCGTGGTTCCTGGCCACCGTCGGAGTCTCGCCCGACCACC
AGGGCAAGGGTCTGGGCAGCGCCGTCGTGCTCCCCGGAGTGGAGGCGGCCGAGCGCGCCGGGGTGCCCGC
CTTCCTGGAGACCTCCGCGCCCCGCAACCTCCCCTTCTACGAGCGGCTCGGCTTCACCGTCACCGCCGAC
GTCGAGGTGCCCGAAGGACCGCGCACCTGGTGCATGACCCGCAAGCCCGGTGCCTGAACGCGTTAAGTCG
ACAATCAACCTCTGGATTACAAAATTTGTGAAAGATTGACTGGTATTCTTAACTATGTTGCTCCTTTTAC
GCTATGTGGATACGCTGCTTTAATGCCTTTGTATCATGCTATTGCTTCCCGTATGGCTTTCATTTTCTCC
TCCTTGTATAAATCCTGGTTGCTGTCTCTTTATGAGGAGTTGTGGCCCGTTGTCAGGCAACGTGGCGTGG
TGTGCACTGTGTTTGCTGACGCAACCCCCACTGGTTGGGGCATTGCCACCACCTGTCAGCTCCTTTCCGG
GACTTTCGCTTTCCCCCTCCCTATTGCCACGGCGGAACTCATCGCCGCCTGCCTTGCCCGCTGCTGGACA
GGGGCTCGGCTGTTGGGCACTGACAATTCCGTGGTGTTGTCGGGGAAATCATCGTCCTTTCCTTGGCTGC
TCGCCTGTGTTGCCACCTGGATTCTGCGCGGGACGTCCTTCTGCTACGTCCCTTCGGCCCTCAATCCAGC
GGACCTTCCTTCCCGCGGCCTGCTGCCGGCTCTGCGGCCTCTTCCGCGTCTTCGCCTTCGCCCTCAGACG
AGTCGGATCTCCCTTTGGGCCGCCTCCCCGCGTCGACTTTAAGACCAATGACTTACAAGGCAGCTGTAGA
TCTTAGCCACTTTTTAAAAGAAAAGGGGGGACTGGAAGGGCTAATTCACTCCCAACGAAGACAAGATCTG
CTTTTTGCTTGTACTGGGTCTCTCTGGTTAGACCAGATCTGAGCCTGGGAGCTCTCTGGCTAACTAGGGA
ACCCACTGCTTAAGCCTCAATAAAGCTTGCCTTGAGTGCTTCAAGTAGTGTGTGCCCGTCTGTTGTGTGA
CTCTGGTAACTAGAGATCCCTCAGACCCTTTTAGTCAGTGTGGAAAATCTCTAGCAGTACGTATAGTAGT
TCATGTCATCTTATTATTCAGTATTTATAACTTGCAAAGAAATGAATATCAGAGAGTGAGAGGAACTTGT
TTATTGCAGCTTATAATGGTTACAAATAAAGCAATAGCATCACAAATTTCACAAATAAAGCATTTTTTTC
ACTGCATTCTAGTTGTGGTTTGTCCAAACTCATCAATGTATCTTATCATGTCTGGCTCTAGCTATCCCGC
CCCTAACTCCGCCCATCCCGCCCCTAACTCCGCCCAGTTCCGCCCATTCTCCGCCCCATGGCTGACTAAT
TTTTTTTATTTATGCAGAGGCCGAGGCCGCCTCGGCCTCTGAGCTATTCCAGAAGTAGTGAGGAGGCTTT
TTTGGAGGCCTAGGGACGTACCCAATTCGCCCTATAGTGAGTCGTATTACGCGCGCTCACTGGCCGTCGT
TTTACAACGTCGTGACTGGGAAAACCCTGGCGTTACCCAACTTAATCGCCTTGCAGCACATCCCCCTTTC
GCCAGCTGGCGTAATAGCGAAGAGGCCCGCACCGATCGCCCTTCCCAACAGTTGCGCAGCCTGAATGGCG
AATGGG
[124 nt withheld, positions 3367-3490]
C
[91 nt withheld, positions 3492-3582]
A
[49 nt withheld, positions 3584-3632]
CCTTTGACGTTGGAGTCCACGTTCTTT
[37 nt withheld, positions 3660-3696]
ACCCTATCTCGGTCTATTCTTTTGATTTATAAGGGATTTTGCCGATTTCGGCCTATTGGTTAAAAAATGA
GCTGATTTAACAAAAATTTAACGCGAATTTTAACAAAATATTAACGCTTACAATTTAGGTGGCACTTTTC
GGGGAAATGTGCGCGGAACCCCTATTTGTTTATTTTTCTAAATACATTCAAATATGTATCCGCTCATGAG
ACAATAACCCTGATAAATGCTTCAATAATATTGAAAAAGGAAGAGTATGAGTATTCAACATTTCCGTGTC
GCCCTTATTCCCTTTTTTGCGGCATTTTGCCTTCCTGTTTTTGCTCACCCAGAAACGCTGGTGAAAGTAA
AAGATGCTGAAGATCAGTTGGGTGCACGAGTGGGTTACATCGAACTGGATCTCAACAGCGGTAAGATCCT
TGAGAGTTTTCGCCCCGAAGAACGTTTTCCAATGATGAGCACTTTTAAAGTTCTGCTATGTGGCGCGGTA
TTATCCCGTATTGACGCCGGGCAAGAGCAACTCGGTCGCCGCATACACTATTCTCAGAATGACTTGGTTG
AGTACTCACCAGTCACAGAAAAGCATCTTACGGATGGCATGACAGTAAGAGAATTATGCAGTGCTGCCAT
AACCATGAGTGATAACACTGCGGCCAACTTACTTCTGACAACGATCGGAGGACCGAAGGAGCTAACCGCT
TTTTTGCACAACATGGGGGATCATGTAACTCGCCTTGATCGTTGGGAACCGGAGCTGAATGAAGCCATAC
CAAACGACGAGCGTGACACCACGATGCCTGTAGCAATGGCAACAACGTTGCGCAAACTATTAACTGGCGA
ACTACTTACTCTAGCTTCCCGGCAACAATTAATAGACTGGATGGAGGCGGATAAAGTTGCAGGACCACTT
CTGCGCTCGGCCCTTCCGGCTGGCTGGTTTATTGCTGATAAATCTGGAGCCGGTGAGCGTGGGTCTCGCG
GTATCATTGCAGCACTGGGGCCAGATGGTAAGCCCTCCCGTATCGTAGTTATCTACACGACGGGGAGTCA
GGCAACTATGGATGAACGAAATAGACAGATCGCTGAGATAGGTGCCTCACTGATTAAGCATTGGTAACTG
TCAGACCAAGTTTACTCATATATACTTTAGATTGATTTAAAACTTCATTTTTAATTTAAAAGGATCTAGG
TGAAGATCCTTTTTGATAATCTCATGACCAAAATCCCTTAACGTGAGTTTTCGTTCCACTGAGCGTCAGA
CCCCGTAGAAAAGATCAAAGGATCTTCTTGAGATCCTTTTTTTCTGCGCGTAATCTGCTGCTTGCAAACA
AAAAAACCACCGCTACCAGCGGTGGTTTGTTTGCCGGATCAAGAGCTACCAACTCTTTTTCCGAAGGTAA
CTGGCTTCAGCAGAGCGCAGATACCAAATACTGTTCTTCTAGTGTAGCCGTAGTTAGGCCACCACTTCAA
GAACTCTGTAGCACCGCCTACATACCTCGCTCTGCTAATCCTGTTACCAGTGGCTGCTGCCAGTGGCGAT
AAGTCGTGTCTTACCGGGTTGGACTCAAGACGATAGTTACCGGATAAGGCGCAGCGGTCGGGCTGAACGG
GGGGTTCGTGCACACAGCCCAGCTTGGAGCGAACGACCTACACCGAACTGAGATACCTACAGCGTGAGCT
ATGAGAAAGCGCCACGCTTCCCGAAGGGAGAAAGGCGGACAGGTATCCGGTAAGCGGCAGGGTCGGAACA
GGAGAGCGCACGAGGGAGCTTCCAGGGGGAAACGCCTGGTATCTTTATAGTCCTGTCGGGTTTCGCCACC
TCTGACTTGAGCGTCGATTTTTGTGATGCTCGTCAGGGGGGCGGAGCCTATGGAAAAACGCCAGCAACGC
GGCCTTTTTACGGTTCCTGGCCTTTTGCTGGCCTTTTGCTCACATGTTCTTTCCTGCGTTATCCCCTGAT
TCTGTGGATAACCGTATTACCGCCTTTGAGTGAGCTGATACCGCTCGCCGCAGCCGAACGACCGAGCGCA
GCGAGTCAGTGAGCGAGGAAGCGGAAGAGCGCCCAATACGCAAACCGCCTCTCCCCGCGCGTTGGCCGAT
TCATTAATGCAGCTGGCACGACAGGTTTCCCGACTGGAAAGCGGGCAGTGAGCGCAACGCAATTAATGTG
AGTTAGCTCACTCATTAGGCACCCCAGGCTTTACACTTTATGCTTCCGGCTCGTATGTTGTGTGGAATTG
TGAGCGGATAACAATTTCACACAGGAAACAGCTATGACCATGATTACGCCAAGCGCGCAATTAACCCTCA
CTAAAGGGAACAAAAGCTGGAGCTGCAAGCTTAATGTAGTCTTATGCAATACTCTTGTAGTCTTGCAACA
TGGTAACGATGAGTTAGCAACATGCCTTACAAGGAGAGAAAAAGCACCGTGCATGCCGATTGGTGGAAGT
AAGGTGGTACGATCGTGCCTTATTAGGAAGGCAACAGACGGGTCTGACATGGATTGGACGAACCACTGAA
TTGCCGCATTGCAGAGATATTGTATTTAAGTGCCTAGCTCGATACATAAACGGGTCTCTCTGGTTAGACC
AGATCTGAGCCTGGGAGCTCTCTGGCTAACTAGGGAACCCACTGCTTAAGCCTCAATAAAGCTTGCCTTG
AGTGCTTCAAGTAGTGTGTGCCCGTCTGTTGTGTGACTCTGGTAACTAGAGATCCCTCAGACCCTTTTAG
TCAGTGTGGAAAATCTCTAGCAGTGGCGCCCGAACAGGGACTTGAAAGCGAAAGGGAAACCAGAGGAGCT
CTCTCGACGCAGGACTCGGCTTGCTGAAGCGCGCACGGCAAGAGGCGAGGGGCGGCGACTGGTGAGTACG
CCAAAAATTTTGACTAGCGGAGGCTAGAAGGAGAGAGATGGGTGCGAGAGCGTCAGTATTAAGCGGGGGA
GAATTAGATCGCGATGGGAAAAAATTCGGTTAAGGCCAGGGGGAAAGAAAAAATATAAATTAAAACATAT
AGTATGGGCAAGCAGGGAGCTAGAACGATTCGCAGTTAATCCTGGCCTGTTAGAAACATCAGAAGGCTGT
AGACAAATACTGGGACAGCTACAACCATCCCTTCAGACAGGATCAGAAGAACTTAGATCATTATATAATA
CAGTAGCAACCCTCTATTGTGTGCATCAAAGGATAGAGATAAAAGACACCAAGGAAGCTTTAGACAAGAT
AGAGGAAGAGCAAAACAAAAGTAAGACCACCGCACAGCAAGCGGCCGCTGATCTTCAGACCTGGAGGAGG
AGATATGAGGGACAATTGGAGAAGTGAATTATATAAATATAAAGTAGTAAAAATTGAACCATTAGGAGTA
GCACCCACCAAGGCAAAGAGAAGAGTGGTGCAGAGAGAAAAAAGAGCAGTGGGAATAGGAGCTTTGTTCC
TTGGGTTCTTGGGAGCAGCAGGAAGCACTATGGGCGCAGCGTCAATGACGCTGACGGTACAGGCCAGACA
ATTATTGTCTGGTATAGTGCAGCAGCAGAACAATTTGCTGAGGGCTATTGAGGCGCAACAGCATCTGTTG
CAACTCACAGTCTGGGGCATCAAGCAGCTCCAGGCAAGAATCCTGGCTGTGGAAAGATACCTAAAGGATC
AACAGCTCCTGGGGATTTGGGGTTGCTCTGGAAAACTCATTTGCACCACTGCTGTGCCTTGGAATGCTAG
TTGGAGTAATAAATCTCTGGAACAGATTTGGAATCACACGACCTGGATGGAGTGGGACAGAGAAATTAAC
AATTACACAAGCTTAATACACTCCTTAATTGAAGAATCGCAAAACCAGCAAGAAAAGAATGAACAAGAAT
TATTGGAATTAGATAAATGGGCAAGTTTGTGGAATTGGTTTAACATAACAAATTGGCTGTGGTATATAAA
ATTATTCATAATGATAGTAGGAGGCTTGGTAGGTTTAAGAATAGTTTTTGCTGTACTTTCTATAGTGAAT
AGAGTTAGGCAGGGATATTCACCATTATCGTTTCAGACCCACCTCCCAACCCCGAGGGGACCCAGAGAGG
GCCTATTTCCCATGATTCCTTCATATTTGCATATACGATACAAGGCTGTTAGAGAGATAATTAGAATTAA
TTTGACTGTAAACACAAAGATATTAGTACAAAATACGTGACGTAGAAAGTAATAATTTCTTGGGTAGTTT
GCAGTTTTAAAATTATGTTTTAAAATGGACTATCATATGCTTACCGTAACTTGAAAGTATTTCGATTTCT
TGGCTTTATATATCTTGTGGAAAGGACGAAACACCGGAGAGTACGTGACTGTACGGGTTTTAGAGCTAGA
AATAGCAAGTTAAAATAAGGCTAGTCCGTTATCAACTTGAAAAAGTGGCACCGAGTCGGTGCTTTTTTAA
GCTTGGCGTAACTAGATCTTGAGACAAATGGCAGTATTCATCCACAATTTTAAAAGAAAAGGGGGGATTG
GGGGGTACAGTGCAGGGGAAAGAATAGTAGACATAATAGCAACAGACATACAAACTAAAGAATTACAAAA
ACAAATTACAAAAATTCAAAATTTTCGGGTTTATTACAGGGACAGCAGAGATCCACTTTGGCGCCGGCTC
GAGGGGG
