>Addgene plasmid #76055 | STRADA gRNA (BRDN0001145392) | depositor partial sequence | sequence record 143515 | Target Sequence
GAGAGTACGTGACTGTACGG
