>Addgene plasmid #76055 | STRADA gRNA (BRDN0001145392) | addgene partial sequence | sequence record 185093 | hU6-F
GTAGAAAGTAATAATTTCTTGGGTAGTTTGCAGTTTTAAAATTATGTTTTAAAATGGACTATCATATGCT
TACCGTAACTTGAAAGTATTTCGATTTCTTGGCTTTATATATCTTGTGGAAAGGACGAAACACCGGAGAG
TACGTGACTGTACGGGTTTTAGAGCTAGAAATAGCAAGTTAAAATAAGGCTAGTCCGTTATCAACTTGAA
AAAGTGGCACCGAGTCGGTGCTTTTTTAAGCTTGGCGTAACTAGATCTTGAGACAAATGGCAGTATTCAT
CCACAATTTTAAAAGAAAAGGGGGGATTGGGGGGTACAGTGCAGGGGAAAGAATAGTAGACATAATAGCA
ACAGACATACAAACTAAAGAATTACAAAAACAAATTACAAAAATTCAAAATTTTCGGGTTTATTACAGGG
ACAGCAGAGATCCACTTTGGCGCCGGCTCGAGGGGGCCCGGGTGCAAAGATGGATAAAGTTTTAAACAGA
GAGGAATCTTTGCAGCTAATGGACCTTCTAGGTCTTGAAAGGAGTGGGAATTGGCTCCGGTGCCCGTCAG
TGGGCAGAGC
